Addgene plasmid #178661: A1-LCD-9F+6Y
Purpose: Bacterial expression of N-terminally 6His tagged A1-LCD with nine Phe residues removed, six Tyr added (LCD: low-complexity domain, aa 186-320)
Depositing lab: Tanja Mittag. Depositing organization: St. Jude Children's Research Hospital. Publication: Deciphering how naturally occurring sequence features impact the phase behaviours of disordered prion-like domains. Bremer A, Farag M, Borcherds WM, Peran I, Martin EW, Pappu RV, Mittag T. Nat Chem. 2022 Feb;14(2):196-207. doi: 10.1038/s41557-021-00840-w. Epub 2021 Dec 20. PubMed 34931046.
Backbone
  Vector backbone: pDEST17
  Vector type: Bacterial Expression
Growth in bacteria
  Bacterial resistance: Ampicillin, 100 μg/mL
  Growth temperature: 37°C
  Growth strain: DH5alpha
  Copy number: Low Copy
Gene/Insert
  Gene/Insert name: A1-LCD-9F+6Y
  Species: H. sapiens (human)
  Mutation: nine Phe residues removed, six Tyr added
  Entrez Gene: HNRNPA1 (a.k.a. ALS19, ALS20, HNRPA1, HNRPA1L3, IBMPFD3, MPD3, UP 1, hnRNP A1, hnRNP-A1)
  Tag / fusion protein: 6xHis (N terminal on insert)
  Cloning method: Gateway Cloning
Terms and licenses: Academic/Nonprofit Terms; Industry Terms: Not Available to Industry
How to cite: A1-LCD-9F+6Y was a gift from Tanja Mittag (Addgene plasmid # 178661 ; http://n2t.net/addgene:178661 ; RRID:Addgene_178661)
