[The description below was written by a language model from this plasmid's Addgene catalogue record and pLannotate feature annotations shown in this document.]
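Description:
A1-LCD-9F+6Y is a bacterial expression plasmid built on the Gateway destination vector pDEST17, carrying a variant of the low-complexity domain (LCD, residues 186–320) of human hnRNP A1 (HNRNPA1). In this variant, nine phenylalanine residues have been removed and six tyrosines added, altering the number and identity of aromatic residues in this disordered prion-like domain. The plasmid is about 5.1 kb and is maintained in E. coli through a ColE1/pBR322-type origin accompanied by the bom region and the rop gene. Rop keeps copy number down, consistent with the low-copy listing. Selection is by ampicillin via the bla β-lactamase gene. The tetracycline resistance gene appears only as interrupted fragments flanking the expression cassette, a remnant of the pBR322-derived backbone, and is not listed as a selectable marker.

The expression cassette is driven by the T7 promoter with the phage T7 gene 10 ribosome binding site, so expression requires a host that supplies T7 RNA polymerase, and it ends at the T7 terminator. The reading frame begins with an N-terminal polyhistidine tag (recorded as 6xHis), continues through the attB1 site left by Gateway recombination, and then passes through a sequence annotated as a partial TEV protease recognition site immediately upstream of the LCD coding region. This would allow tag removal after affinity purification. The insert is followed by attB2. The automated annotation matched the insert to the bovine orthologue, but the catalogue states it is human. The short "SET1" hit downstream of attB2 is probably just vector sequence derived from T7 gene 10. The construct is used to produce recombinant protein for studying how sequence features, here the aromatic residues, influence the phase behaviour of prion-like domains.
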