Features (pLannotate 1.2.2; 18 found; start..end, strand, type, name):
     49..153     +  promoter       AmpR promoter: bla
    154..1014    +  CDS            AmpR: β-lactamase; bla; confers resistance to ampicillin, carbenicillin, and related antibiotics
   1185..1773    +  rep_origin     ori: high-copy-number ColE1/pMB1/pBR322/pUC origin of replication
   1959..2098    -  misc_feature   bom: basis of mobility region from pBR322
   2200..2391    -  CDS            rop: Rop protein, which maintains plasmids at low copy number; rop
   2408..2788    +  CDS            YPB1_ECOLX: Protein predicted: Swiss-Prot protein existence level 4. From Escherichia coli.
   3030..3934    -  CDS            TcR (fragment): tetracycline efflux protein; tet; confers resistance to tetracycline
   3956..3974    +  promoter       T7 promoter: promoter for bacteriophage T7 RNA polymerase
   4006..4028    +  RBS            RBS: efficient ribosome binding site from bacteriophage T7 gene 10 (Olins and Rangwala, 1989)
   4046..4066    +  CDS            8xHis (fragment): 8xHis affinity tag
   4075..4099    +  protein_bind   attB1: mutant version of attB; recombination site for the Gateway® BP reaction BP Clonase™
   4105..4121    +  CDS            TEV site (fragment): tobacco etch virus (TEV) protease recognition and cleavage site
   4126..4530    +  CDS            HNRNPA1 (fragment): ROA1_BOVIN - Also known as HNRPA1. Experimental evidence at protein level: Swiss-Prot protein existence level 1. Involved in the packaging of pre-mRNA into hnRNP particles, transport of poly(A) mRNA from the nucleus to the cytoplasm and may modulate splice site selection. May bind to specific miRNA hairpins. Binds to the IRES and thereby inhibits the translation of the apoptosis protease activating factor APAF1. From Bos taurus (Bovine).
   4535..4559    -  protein_bind   attB2: mutant version of attB; recombination site for the Gateway® BP reaction BP Clonase™
   4569..4618    +  CDS            SET1 (fragment): solubility-enhancement tag derived from T7 phage gene 10B
   4626..4673    +  terminator     T7 terminator: transcription terminator for bacteriophage T7 RNA polymerase
   4699..4991    -  CDS            TcR (fragment): tetracycline efflux protein; tet; confers resistance to tetracycline
   5039..5067    -  promoter       tet promoter: E. coli promoter for tetracycline efflux protein gene
>Addgene plasmid #178661 | A1-LCD-9F+6Y | addgene full sequence | sequence record 356293 | Addgene NGS Result
ATAATAATGGTTTCTTAGACGTCAGGTGGCACTTTTCGGGGAAATGTGCGCGGAACCCCTATTTGTTTAT
TTTTCTAAATACATTCAAATATGTATCCGCTCATGAGACAATAACCCTGATAAATGCTTCAATAATATTG
AAAAAGGAAGAGTATGAGTATTCAACATTTCCGTGTCGCCCTTATTCCCTTTTTTGCGGCATTTTGCCTT
CCTGTTTTTGCTCACCCAGAAACGCTGGTGAAAGTAAAAGATGCTGAAGATCAGTTGGGTGCACGAGTGG
GTTACATCGAACTGGATCTCAACAGCGGTAAGATCCTTGAGAGTTTTCGCCCCGAAGAACGTTTTCCAAT
GATGAGCACTTTTAAAGTTCTGCTATGTGGCGCGGTATTATCCCGTGTTGACGCCGGGCAAGAGCAACTC
GGTCGCCGCATACACTATTCTCAGAATGACTTGGTTGAGTACTCACCAGTCACAGAAAAGCATCTTACGG
ATGGCATGACAGTAAGAGAATTATGCAGTGCTGCCATAACCATGAGTGATAACACTGCGGCCAACTTACT
TCTGACAACGATCGGAGGACCGAAGGAGCTAACCGCTTTTTTGCACAACATGGGGGATCATGTAACTCGC
CTTGATCGTTGGGAACCGGAGCTGAATGAAGCCATACCAAACGACGAGCGTGACACCACGATGCCTGCAG
CAATGGCAACAACGTTGCGCAAACTATTAACTGGCGAACTACTTACTCTAGCTTCCCGGCAACAATTAAT
AGACTGGATGGAGGCGGATAAAGTTGCAGGACCACTTCTGCGCTCGGCCCTTCCGGCTGGCTGGTTTATT
GCTGATAAATCTGGAGCCGGTGAGCGTGGGTCTCGCGGTATCATTGCAGCACTGGGGCCAGATGGTAAGC
CCTCCCGTATCGTAGTTATCTACACGACGGGGAGTCAGGCAACTATGGATGAACGAAATAGACAGATCGC
TGAGATAGGTGCCTCACTGATTAAGCATTGGTAACTGTCAGACCAAGTTTACTCATATATACTTTAGATT
GATTTAAAACTTCATTTTTAATTTAAAAGGATCTAGGTGAAGATCCTTTTTGATAATCTCATGACCAAAA
TCCCTTAACGTGAGTTTTCGTTCCACTGAGCGTCAGACCCCGTAGAAAAGATCAAAGGATCTTCTTGAGA
TCCTTTTTTTCTGCGCGTAATCTGCTGCTTGCAAACAAAAAAACCACCGCTACCAGCGGTGGTTTGTTTG
CCGGATCAAGAGCTACCAACTCTTTTTCCGAAGGTAACTGGCTTCAGCAGAGCGCAGATACCAAATACTG
TCCTTCTAGTGTAGCCGTAGTTAGGCCACCACTTCAAGAACTCTGTAGCACCGCCTACATACCTCGCTCT
GCTAATCCTGTTACCAGTGGCTGCTGCCAGTGGCGATAAGTCGTGTCTTACCGGGTTGGACTCAAGACGA
TAGTTACCGGATAAGGCGCAGCGGTCGGGCTGAACGGGGGGTTCGTGCACACAGCCCAGCTTGGAGCGAA
CGACCTACACCGAACTGAGATACCTACAGCGTGAGCTATGAGAAAGCGCCACGCTTCCCGAAGGGAGAAA
GGCGGACAGGTATCCGGTAAGCGGCAGGGTCGGAACAGGAGAGCGCACGAGGGAGCTTCCAGGGGGAAAC
GCCTGGTATCTTTATAGTCCTGTCGGGTTTCGCCACCTCTGACTTGAGCGTCGATTTTTGTGATGCTCGT
CAGGGGGGCGGAGCCTATGGAAAAACGCCAGCAACGCGGCCTTTTTACGGTTCCTGGCCTTTTGCTGGCC
TTTTGCTCACATGTTCTTTCCTGCGTTATCCCCTGATTCTGTGGATAACCGTATTACCGCCTTTGAGTGA
GCTGATACCGCTCGCCGCAGCCGAACGACCGAGCGCAGCGAGTCAGTGAGCGAGGAAGCGGAAGAGCGCC
TGATGCGGTATTTTCTCCTTACGCATCTGTGCGGTATTTCACACCGCAATGGTGCACTCTCAGTACAATC
TGCTCTGATGCCGCATAGTTAAGCCAGTATACACTCCGCTATCGCTACGTGACTGGGTCATGGCTGCGCC
CCGACACCCGCCAACACCCGCTGACGCGCCCTGACGGGCTTGTCTGCTCCCGGCATCCGCTTACAGACAA
GCTGTGACCGTCTCCGGGAGCTGCATGTGTCAGAGGTTTTCACCGTCATCACCGAAACGCGCGAGGCAGC
TGCGGTAAAGCTCATCAGCGTGGTCGTGAAGCGATTCACAGATGTCTGCCTGTTCATCCGCGTCCAGCTC
GTTGAGTTTCTCCAGAAGCGTTAATGTCTGGCTTCTGATAAAGCGGGCCATGTTAAGGGCGGTTTTTTCC
TGTTTGGTCACTGATGCCTCCGTGTAAGGGGGATTTCTGTTCATGGGGGTAATGATACCGATGAAACGAG
AGAGGATGCTCACGATACGGGTTACTGATGATGAACATGCCCGGTTACTGGAACGTTGTGAGGGTAAACA
ACTGGCGGTATGGATGCGGCGGGACCAGAGAAAAATCACTCAGGGTCAATGCCAGCGCTTCGTTAATACA
GATGTAGGTGTTCCACAGGGTAGCCAGCAGCATCCTGCGATGCAGATCCGGAACATAATGGTGCAGGGCG
CTGACTTCCGCGTTTCCAGACTTTACGAAACACGGAAACCGAAGACCATTCATGTTGTTGCTCAGGTCGC
AGACGTTTTGCAGCAGCAGTCGCTTCACGTTCGCTCGCGTATCGGTGATTCATTCTGCTAACCAGTAAGG
CAACCCCGCCAGCCTAGCCGGGTCCTCAACGACAGGAGCACGATCATGCGCACCCGTGGCCAGGACCCAA
CGCTGCCCGAGATGCGCCGCGTGCGGCTGCTGGAGATGGCGGACGCGATGGATATGTTCTGCCAAGGGTT
GGTTTGCGCATTCACAGTTCTCCGCAAGAATTGATTGGCTCCAATTCTTGGAGTGGTGAATCCGTTAGCG
AGGTGCCGCCGGCTTCCATTCAGGTCGAGGTGGCCCGGCTCCATGCACCGCGACGCAACGCGGGGAGGCA
GACAAGGTATAGGGCGGCGCCTACAATCCATGCCAACCCGTTCCATGTGCTCGCCGAGGCGGCATAAATC
GCCGTGACGATCAGCGGTCCAATGATCGAAGTTAGGCTGGTAAGAGCCGCGAGCGATCCTTGAAGCTGTC
CCTGATGGTCGTCATCTACCTGCCTGGACAGCATGGCCTGCAACGCGGGCATCCCGATGCCGCCGGAAGC
GAGAAGAATCATAATGGGGAAGGCCATCCAGCCTCGCGTCGCGAACGCCAGCAAGACGTAGCCCAGCGCG
TCGGCCGCCATGCCGGCGATAATGGCCTGCTTCTCGCCGAAACGTTTGGTGGCGGGACCAGTGACGAAGG
CTTGAGCGAGGGCGTGCAAGATTCCGAATACCGCAAGCGACAGGCCGATCATCGTCGCGCTCCAGCGAAA
GCGGTCCTCGCCGAAAATGACCCAGAGCGCTGCCGGCACCTGTCCTACGAGTTGCATGATAAAGAAGACA
GTCATAAGTGCGGCGACGATAGTCATGCCCCGCGCCCACCGGAAGGAGCTGACTGGGTTGAAGGCTCTCA
AGGGCATCGGTCGATCGACGCTCTCCCTTATGCGACTCCTGCATTAGGAAGCAGCCCAGTAGTAGGTTGA
GGCCGTTGAGCACCGCCGCCGCAAGGAATGGTGCATGCAAGGAGATGGCGCCCAACAGTCCCCCGGCCAC
GGGGCCTGCCACCATACCCACGCCGAAACAAGCGCTCATGAGCCCGAAGTGGCGAGCCCGATCTTCCCCA
TCGGTGATGTCGGCGATATAGGCGCCAGCAACCGCACCTGTGGCGCCGGTGATGCCGGCCACGATGCGTC
CGGCGTAGAGGATCGAGATCTCGATCCCGCGAAATTAATACGACTCACTATAGGGAGACCACAACGGTTT
CCCTCTAGAAATAATTTTGTTTAACTTTAAGAAGGAGATATACATATGTCGTACTACCATCACCATCACC
ATCACCTCGAATCAACAAGTTTGTACAAAAAAGCAGGCTTCGAGAACCTGTATTTTCAGGGTAGCATGGC
AAGCGCAAGCAGCAGCCAGCGTGGTCGTAGCGGTAGCGGTAATTTTGGTGGTGGTCGCGGTGGTGGTTAT
GGTGGTAATGATAATTATGGTCGTGGTGGCAATTATAGCGGTCGTGGCGGTTTTGGTGGCAGCCGTGGTG
GCGGTGGCTATGGCGGTAGTGGTGATGGTTATAATGGCGGTGGTAACGATGGTAGCAACTATGGTGGCGG
AGGTAGCTATAATGATAGCGGTAACTATAATAACCAGAGCAGCAATTTTGGTCCGATGAAAGGTGGTAAT
TACGGTGGTCGTTCAAGCGGTGGTTCAGGTGGTGGTGGCCAGTATGGTGCAAAACCGCGTAATCAAGGCG
GTTATGGCGGTTCTAGCAGCAGCAGCTCATATGGTAGTGGTCGTCGTTATTAAGACCCAGCTTTCTTGTA
CAAAGTGGTTGATTCGAGGCTGCTAACAAAGCCCGAAAGGAAGCTGAGTTGGCTGCTGCCACCGCTGAGC
AATAACTAGCATAACCCCTTGGGGCCTCTAAACGGGTCTTGAGGGGTTTTTTGCTGAAAGGAGGAACTAT
ATCCGGATATCCACAGGACGGGTGTGGTCGCCATGATCGCGTAGTCGATAGTGGCTCCAAGTAGCGAAGC
GAGCAGGACTGGGCGGCGGCCAAAGCGGTCGGACAGTGCTCCGAGAACGGGTGCGCATAGAAATTGCATC
AACGCATATAGCGCTAGCAGCACGCCATAGTGACTGGCGATGCTGTCGGAATGGACGATATCCCGCAAGA
GGCCCGGCAGTACCGGCATAACCAAGCCTATGCCTACAGCATCCAGGGTGACGGTGCCGAGGATGACGAT
GAGCGCATTGTTAGATTTCATACACGGTGCCTGACTGCGTTAGCAATTTAACTGTGATAAACTACCGCAT
TAAAGCTTATCGATGATAAGCTGTCAAACATGAGAATTCTTGAAGACGAAAGGGCCTCGTGATACGCCTA
TTTTTATAGGTTAATGTCATG
